>Addgene plasmid #12086 | pCMV HDM2(C464A) | addgene partial sequence | sequence record 18675 | CMV-F 5'-CGCAAATGGGCGGTAGGCGTG-3'
AGCTCGTTTAGTGGACCGTCAGATCGCCTGGAGACGCCATCCACGCTGTTTTGACCTCCATAGAAGACAC
CGGGACCGATCCAGCCTCCGGTCGACCGATCCTGAGAACTTCAGGGTGAGTTTGGGGACCCTTGATTGTT
CTTTCTTTTTCGCTATTGTAAAATTCATGTTATATGGAGGGGGCAAAGTTTTCAGGGTGTTGTTTAGAAT
GGGAAGATGTCCCTTGTATCACCATGGACCCTCATGATAATTTTGTTTCTTTCACTTTCTACTCTGTTGA
CAACCATTGTCTCCTCTTATTTTCTTTTCATTTTCTGTAACTTTTTCGTTAAACTTTAGCTTGCATTTGT
AACGAATTTTTAAATTCACTTTTGTTTATTTGTCAGATTGTAAGTACTTTCTCTAATCACTTTTTTTTCA
AGGCAATCAGGGTATATTATATTGTACTTCAGCACAGTTTTAGAGAACAATTGTTATAATTAAATGATAA
GGTAGAATATTTCTGCATATAAATTCTGGCTGGCGTGGAAATATTCTTATTGGTAGAAACAACTACACCC
TGGTCATCATCCTGCCTTTCTCTTTATGGTTACAATGATATACACTGTTTGAGATGAGGATAAAATACTC
TGAGTCCAAACCGGGCCCCTCTGCTAACCATGTTCATGCCTTCTTCTCTTTCCTACAGCTCCTGGGCACC
GTGCCTGGTTGTTGTGCTGTCTCATCATTTTGGCAAAGATTCACCATGGTGAGGAGCAGGCAATGTGCAT
ACCCACATGTCTGTACCT
