[The description below was written by a language model from this plasmid's Addgene catalogue record.]
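Description:
pCMV HDM2(C464A) is a mammalian expression plasmid built on the pCMV5 backbone (about 4.6 kb without insert). It carries the human HDM2 cDNA, the human orthologue of MDM2, with a cysteine-to-alanine substitution at residue 464 in the RING-finger domain. The plasmid is propagated in E. coli as a high-copy vector under ampicillin selection. No feature table is provided, so the specific origin of replication, polyadenylation signal and other backbone elements are not documented. The vector name and the use of a CMV forward sequencing primer indicate that the insert lies downstream of the cytomegalovirus immediate-early promoter, which drives strong constitutive transcription in most transfected mammalian cell lines. The record lists no epitope tags, fusion partners, reporters or mammalian selection markers. The insert was introduced by restriction enzyme cloning, but the sites used and the insert size are not stated.

HDM2/MDM2 is the principal negative regulator of the tumour suppressor p53. Its C-terminal RING finger coordinates zinc and provides the E3 ubiquitin ligase activity that acts on p53. Replacing a cysteine in this domain, as in C464A, is generally expected to disrupt the RING fold and impair that activity. The associated publication concerns the requirement for an intact HDM2 RING-finger domain in nuclear exclusion of p53. This construct therefore serves as a RING-defective mutant for comparison with wild-type HDM2, typically in transient transfection experiments examining p53 localisation, ubiquitination and stability.
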