Addgene plasmid #12086: pCMV HDM2(C464A)
Depositing lab: Tyler Jacks. Publication: An intact HDM2 RING-finger domain is required for nuclear exclusion of p53. Boyd SD, Tsai KY, Jacks T. Nat Cell Biol. 2000 Sep . 2(9):563-8. 10.1038/35023500 PubMed 10980695.
Backbone
  Vector backbone: pCMV5
  Backbone size w/o insert (bp): 4600
  Vector type: Mammalian Expression
Growth in bacteria
  Bacterial resistance: Ampicillin, 100 μg/mL
  Growth temperature: 37°C
  Growth strain: DH5alpha
  Copy number: High Copy
Gene/Insert
  Gene/Insert name: HDM2
  Species: H. sapiens (human)
  Mutation: C464A: RING-finger-domain mutant
  Entrez Gene: MDM2 (a.k.a. ACTFS, HDMX, LSKB, hdm2)
  Cloning method: Restriction Enzyme
  Sequencing primers: 5′ CMV-F
Terms and licenses: Academic/Nonprofit Terms; Industry Terms: Not Available to Industry
How to cite: pCMV HDM2(C464A) was a gift from Tyler Jacks (Addgene plasmid # 12086 ; http://n2t.net/addgene:12086 ; RRID:Addgene_12086)
